Addgene plasmid #25119: PP-AK
Purpose: Bacterial expression for structure determination; may not be full ORF
Depositing lab: Cheryl Arrowsmith. Depositing organization: University of Toronto.
Backbone
  Vector backbone: p15TV-L
  Backbone manufacturer: SGC
  Backbone size w/o insert (bp): 7746
  Vector type: Bacterial Expression
Growth in bacteria
  Bacterial resistance: Ampicillin, 100 μg/mL
  Growth temperature: 37°C
  Growth strain: DH5alpha
  Copy number: Low Copy
Gene/Insert
  Gene/Insert name: cgd5_3360:MAC029-C04:C34239 (alt names: PDB: 3BE4; adenylate kinase)
  Species: Cryptosporidium parvum
  Insert size (bp): 648
  Entrez Gene: cgd5_3360
  Tag / fusion protein: His (N terminal on insert)
  Cloning method: Restriction Enzyme
  Sequencing primers: 5′ T7; 3′ T7-term
Terms and licenses: Academic/Nonprofit Terms; Industry Terms: Not Available to Industry
Depositor comments: PDB: 3BE4. http://www.thesgc.org/structures/3BE4/ .
How to cite: PP-AK was a gift from Cheryl Arrowsmith (Addgene plasmid # 25119 ; http://n2t.net/addgene:25119 ; RRID:Addgene_25119)
