[The description below was written by a language model from this plasmid's Addgene catalogue record.]
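Description:
PP-AK is a bacterial expression plasmid built on the p15TV-L backbone from a structural genomics consortium, carrying a 648 bp insert that encodes adenylate kinase from the apicomplexan parasite Cryptosporidium parvum (locus cgd5_3360). The backbone is listed as 7746 bp without the insert. The plasmid is maintained in E. coli under ampicillin selection and is recorded as low copy. The record does not name the origin of replication, and no feature table is available to confirm individual backbone elements.

The adenylate kinase coding sequence carries an N-terminal His tag, which allows the recombinant protein to be purified by immobilised metal affinity chromatography. The promoter is not stated explicitly. However, the listed sequencing primers are T7 forward and T7 terminator, which suggests that the insert sits between a T7 promoter and a T7 terminator, as in typical T7 polymerase-driven expression systems that rely on a host strain supplying T7 RNA polymerase. The insert was introduced by restriction enzyme cloning.

The stated purpose is protein production for structure determination, and the depositor links the construct to a deposited crystal structure of this enzyme. The record cautions that the insert may not be the full open reading frame. This is common for structural genomics constructs, where boundaries are often trimmed to improve expression, solubility or crystallisation, so users needing the complete native protein should check the construct boundaries against the annotated gene. Beyond crystallography, a construct of this kind is suited to producing purified parasite adenylate kinase for biochemical or enzymatic characterisation.
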