>Addgene plasmid #25119 | PP-AK | depositor partial sequence | sequence record 11593 | Author sequence
AATTCGAAAAAGCATAATTTAATTCTTATTGGAGCTCCAGGAAGTGGGAAAGGTACCCAATGTGAATTCA
TCAAGAAAGAGTATGGATTGGCACATTTATCTACTGGTGATATGCTGAGAGAAGCAATAAAAAATGGCAC
AAAAATTGGTTTGGAAGCGAAAAGTATTATTGAATCAGGGAACTTTGTTGGAGATGAAATTGTACTTGGA
TTAGTTAAGGAAAAGTTTGATTTGGGAGTATGTGTAAATGGGTTTGTCTTGGACGGATTTCCAAGAACAA
TTCCACAAGCTGAGGGATTAGCAAAGATACTAAGTGAAATTGGAGATTCTTTAACTAGTGTAATTTACTT
TGAAATTGACGATTCTGAGATTATTGAAAGAATTTCTGGAAGATGCACTCACCCAGCATCTGGAAGAATT
TACCATGTAAAGTATAATCCTCCAAAGCAGCCAGGTATAGATGATGTCACAGGTGAGCCTCTTGTATGGA
GAGATGATGATAATGCAGAAGCTGTGAAGGTTCGTCTTGATGTATTCCATAAACAGACTGCTCCATTAGT
GAAGTTTTATGAAGACCTAGGAATACTAAAGAGAGTGAATGCTAAGCTACCTCCTAAAGAAGTTACAGAG
CAAATCAAAAAGATCTTG
