>Addgene plasmid #25119 | PP-AK | addgene partial sequence | sequence record 31196 | 25119 with T7
CTGAATATTTTGTTTACTTTAAGAAGGAGATATACCATGCATCATCATCATCATCACAGCAGCGGCAGAG
AAAACTTGTATTTCCAGGGCAATTCGAAAAAGCATAATTTAATTCTTATTGGAGCTCCAGGAAGTGGGAA
AGGTACCCAATGTGAATTCATCAAGAAAGAGTATGGATTGGCACATTTATCTACTGGTGATATGCTGAGA
GAAGCAATAAAAAATGGCACAAAAATTGGTTTGGAAGCGAAAAGTATTATTGAATCAGGGAACTTTGTTG
GAGATGAAATTGTACTTGGATTAGTTAAGGAAAAGTTTGATTTGGGAGTATGTGTAAATGGGTTTGTCTT
GGACGGATTTCCAAGAACAATTCCACAAGCTGAGGGATTAGCAAAGATACTAAGTGAAATTGGAGATTCT
TTAACTAGTGTAATTTACTTTGAAATTGACGATTCTGAGATTATTGAAAGAATTTCTGGAAGATGCACTC
ACCCAGCATCTGGAAGAATTTACCATGTAAAGTATAATCCTCCAAAGCAGCCAGGTATAGATGATGTCAC
AGGTGAGCCTCTTGTATGGAGAGATGATGATAATGCAGAAGCTGTGAAGGTTCGTCTTGATGTATTCCAT
AAACAGACTGCTCCATTAGTGAAGTTTTATGAAGACCTAGGAATACTAAAGAGAGTGAATGCTAAGCTAC
CTCCTAAAGAAGTTACAGAGCAAATCAAAAAGATCTTGTGATGACGAAGCTTGCGGCCGCACTCGAGGAT
CCGGCTGCTAACAAAGCCCGAAAGGAAGCTGAGTTGGCTGCTGCCACCGCTGAGCAATAACTAGCATAAC
CCCTTGGGGCCTCTAAACGGGTCTTGAGGGGTTTTTTGCTGAAAGGAGGAACTATATCCGGATAT
